>Addgene plasmid #116538 | pHAGE-PIK3CA-R88Q | addgene full sequence | sequence record 242896 | Addgene NGS Result
TGGAAGGGCTAATTCACTCCCAAAGAAGACAAGATATCCTTGATCTGTGGATCTACCACACACAAGGCTA
CTTCCCTGATTAGCAGAACTACACACCAGGGCCAGGGGTCAGATATCCACTGACCTTTGGATGGTGCTAC
AAGCTAGTACCAGTTGAGCCAGATAAGGTAGAAGAGGCCAATAAAGGAGAGAACACCAGCTTGTTACACC
CTGTGAGCCTGCATGGGATGGATGACCCGGAGAGAGAAGTGTTAGAGTGGAGGTTTGACAGCCGCCTAGC
ATTTCATCACGTGGCCCGAGAGCTGCATCCGGAGTACTTCAAGAACTGCTGATATCGAGCTTGCTACAAG
GGACTTTCCGCTGGGGACTTTCCAGGGAGGCGTGGCCTGGGCGGGACTGGGGAGTGGCGAGCCCTCAGAT
CCTGCATATAAGCAGCTGCTTTTTGCCTGTACTGGGTCTCTCTGGTTAGACCAGATCTGAGCCTGGGAGC
TCTCTGGCTAACTAGGGAACCCACTGCTTAAGCCTCAATAAAGCTTGCCTTGAGTGCTTCAAGTAGTGTG
TGCCCGTCTGTTGTGTGACTCTGGTAACTAGAGATCCCTCAGACCCTTTTAGTCAGTGTGGAAAATCTCT
AGCAGTGGCGCCCGAACAGGGACTTGAAAGCGAAAGGGAAACCAGAGGAGCTCTCTCGACGCAGGACTCG
GCTTGCTGAAGCGCGCACGGCAAGAGGCGAGGGGCGGCGACTGGTGAGTACGCCAAAAATTTTGACTAGC
GGAGGCTAGAAGGAGAGAGATGGGTGCGAGAGCGTCAGTATTAAGCGGGGGAGAATTAGATCGCGATGGG
AAAAAATTCGGTTAAGGCCAGGGGGAAAGAAAAAATATAAATTAAAACATATAGTATGGGCAAGCAGGGA
GCTAGAACGATTCGCAGTTAATCCTGGCCTGTTAGAAACATCAGAAGGCTGTAGACAAATACTGGGACAG
CTACAACCATCCCTTCAGACAGGATCAGAAGAACTTAGATCATTATATAATACAGTAGCAACCCTCTATT
GTGTGCATCAAAGGATAGAGATAAAAGACACCAAGGAAGCTTTAGACAAGATAGAGGAAGAGCAAAACAA
AAGTAAGACCACCGCACAGCAAGCGGCCGGCCGCTGATCTTCAGACCTGGAGGAGGAGATATGAGGGACA
ATTGGAGAAGTGAATTATATAAATATAAAGTAGTAAAAATTGAACCATTAGGAGTAGCACCCACCAAGGC
AAAGAGAAGAGTGGTGCAGAGAGAAAAAAGAGCAGTGGGAATAGGAGCTTTGTTCCTTGGGTTCTTGGGA
GCAGCAGGAAGCACTATGGGCGCAGCGTCAATGACGCTGACGGTACAGGCCAGACAATTATTGTCTGGTA
TAGTGCAGCAGCAGAACAATTTGCTGAGGGCTATTGAGGCGCAACAGCATCTGTTGCAACTCACAGTCTG
GGGCATCAAGCAGCTCCAGGCAAGAATCCTGGCTGTGGAAAGATACCTAAAGGATCAACAGCTCCTGGGG
ATTTGGGGTTGCTCTGGAAAACTCATTTGCACCACTGCTGTGCCTTGGAATGCTAGTTGGAGTAATAAAT
CTCTGGAACAGATTTGGAATCACACGACCTGGATGGAGTGGGACAGAGAAATTAACAATTACACAAGCTT
AATACACTCCTTAATTGAAGAATCGCAAAACCAGCAAGAAAAGAATGAACAAGAATTATTGGAATTAGAT
AAATGGGCAAGTTTGTGGAATTGGTTTAACATAACAAATTGGCTGTGGTATATAAAATTATTCATAATGA
TAGTAGGAGGCTTGGTAGGTTTAAGAATAGTTTTTGCTGTACTTTCTATAGTGAATAGAGTTAGGCAGGG
ATATTCACCATTATCGTTTCAGACCCACCTCCCAACCCCGAGGGGACCCGACAGGCCCGAAGGAATAGAA
GAAGAAGGTGGAGAGAGAGACAGAGACAGATCCATTCGATTAGTGAACGGATCTCGACGGTATCGCCGAA
TTCACAAATGGCAGTATTCATCCACAATTTTAAAAGAAAAGGGGGGATTGGGGGGTACAGTGCAGGGGAA
AGAATAGTAGACATAATAGCAACAGACATACAAACTAAAGAATTACAAAAACAAATTACAAAAATTCAAA
ATTTTCGGGTTTATTACAGGGACAGCAGAGATCCAGTTTGGACTAGTCGTGAGGCTCCGGTGCCCGTCAG
TGGGCAGAGCGCACATCGCCCACAGTCCCCGAGAAGTTGGGGGGAGGGGTCGGCAATTGAACCGGTGCCT
AGAGAAGGTGGCGCGGGGTAAACTGGGAAAGTGATGTCGTGTACTGGCTCCGCCTTTTTCCCGAGGGTGG
GGGAGAACCGTATATAAGTGCAGTAGTCGCCGTGAACGTTCTTTTTCGCAACGGGTTTGCCGCCAGAACA
CAGGTAAGTGCCGTGTGTGGTTCCCGCGGGCCTGGCCTCTTTACGGGTTATGGCCCTTGCGTGCCTTGAA
TTACTTCCACCTGGCTGCAGTACGTGATTCTTGATCCCGAGCTTCGGGTTGGAAGTGGGTGGGAGAGTTC
GAGGCCTTGCGCTTAAGGAGCCCCTTCGCCTCGTGCTTGAGTTGAGGCCTGGCCTGGGCGCTGGGGCCGC
CGCGTGCGAATCTGGTGGCACCTTCGCGCCTGTCTCGCTGCTTTCGATAAGTCTCTAGCCATTTAAAATT
TTTGATGACCTGCTGCGACGCTTTTTTTCTGGCAAGATAGTCTTGTAAATGCGGGCCAAGATCTGCACAC
TGGTATTTCGGTTTTTGGGGCCGCGGGCGGCGACGGGGCCCGTGCGTCCCAGCGCACATGTTCGGCGAGG
CGGGGCCTGCGAGCGCGGCCACCGAGAATCGGACGGGGGTAGTCTCAAGCTGGCCGGCCTGCTCTGGTGC
CTGGCCTCGCGCCGCCGTGTATCGCCCCGCCCTGGGCGGCAAGGCTGGCCCGGTCGGCACCAGTTGCGTG
AGCGGAAAGATGGCCGCTTCCCGGCCCTGCTGCAGGGAGCTCAAAATGGAGGACGCGGCGCTCGGGAGAG
CGGGCGGGTGAGTCACCCACACAAAGGAAAAGGGCCTTTCCGTCCTCAGCCGTCGCTTCATGTGACTCCA
CGGAGTACCGGGCGCCGTCCAGGCACCTCGATTAGTTCTCGAGCTTTTGGAGTACGTCGTCTTTAGGTTG
GGGGGAGGGGTTTTATGCGATGGAGTTTCCCCACACTGAGTGGGTGGAGACTGAAGTTAGGCCAGCTTGG
CACTTGATGTAATTCTCCTTGGAATTTGCCCTTTTTGAGTTTGGATCTTGGTTCATTCTCAAGCCTCAGA
CAGTGGTTCAAAGTTTTTTTCTTCCATTTCAGGTGTCGTGAAGCGGCCCTGCAGATATCAACAAGTTTGT
ACAAAAAAGCAGGCACCATGCCTCCAAGACCATCATCAGGTGAACTGTGGGGCATCCACTTGATGCCCCC
AAGAATCCTAGTAGAATGTTTACTACCAAATGGAATGATAGTGACTTTAGAATGCCTCCGTGAGGCTACA
TTAATAACCATAAAGCATGAACTATTTAAAGAAGCAAGAAAATACCCCCTCCATCAACTTCTTCAAGATG
AATCTTCTTACATTTTCGTAAGTGTTACTCAAGAAGCAGAAAGGGAAGAATTTTTTGATGAAACAAGACA
ACTTTGTGACCTTCGGCTTTTTCAACCCTTTTTAAAAGTAATTGAACCAGTAGGCAACCGTGAAGAAAAG
ATCCTCAATCGAGAAATTGGTTTTGCTATCGGCATGCCAGTGTGTGAATTTGATATGGTTAAAGATCCAG
AAGTACAGGACTTCCGAAGAAATATTCTGAACGTTTGTAAAGAAGCTGTGGATCTTAGGGACCTCAATTC
ACCTCATAGTAGAGCAATGTATGTCTATCCTCCAAATGTAGAATCTTCACCAGAATTGCCAAAGCACATA
TATAATAAATTAGATAAAGGGCAAATAATAGTGGTGATCTGGGTAATAGTTTCTCCAAATAATGACAAGC
AGAAGTATACTCTGAAAATCAACCATGACTGTGTACCAGAACAAGTAATTGCTGAAGCAATCAGGAAAAA
AACTCGAAGTATGTTGCTATCCTCTGAACAACTAAAACTCTGTGTTTTAGAATATCAGGGCAAGTATATT
TTAAAAGTGTGTGGATGTGATGAATACTTCCTAGAAAAATATCCTCTGAGTCAGTATAAGTATATAAGAA
GCTGTATAATGCTTGGGAGGATGCCCAATTTGATGTTGATGGCTAAAGAAAGCCTTTATTCTCAACTGCC
AATGGACTGTTTTACAATGCCATCTTATTCCAGACGCATTTCCACAGCTACACCATATATGAATGGAGAA
ACATCTACAAAATCCCTTTGGGTTATAAATAGTGCACTCAGAATAAAAATTCTTTGTGCAACCTACGTGA
ATGTAAATATTCGAGACATTGATAAGATCTATGTTCGAACAGGTATCTACCATGGAGGAGAACCCTTATG
TGACAATGTGAACACTCAAAGAGTACCTTGTTCCAATCCCAGGTGGAATGAATGGCTGAATTATGATATA
TACATTCCTGATCTTCCTCGTGCTGCTCGACTTTGCCTTTCCATTTGCTCTGTTAAAGGCCGAAAGGGTG
CTAAAGAGGAACACTGTCCATTGGCATGGGGAAATATAAACTTGTTTGATTACACAGACACTCTAGTATC
TGGAAAAATGGCTTTGAATCTTTGGCCAGTACCTCATGGATTAGAAGATTTGCTGAACCCTATTGGTGTT
ACTGGATCAAATCCAAATAAAGAAACTCCATGCTTAGAGTTGGAGTTTGACTGGTTCAGCAGTGTGGTAA
AGTTCCCAGATATGTCAGTGATTGAAGAGCATGCCAATTGGTCTGTATCCCGAGAAGCAGGATTTAGCTA
TTCCCACGCAGGACTGAGTAACAGACTAGCTAGAGACAATGAATTAAGGGAAAATGACAAAGAACAGCTC
AAAGCAATTTCTACACGAGATCCTCTCTCTGAAATCACTGAGCAGGAGAAAGATTTTCTATGGAGTCACA
GACACTATTGTGTAACTATCCCCGAAATTCTACCCAAATTGCTTCTGTCTGTTAAATGGAATTCTAGAGA
TGAAGTAGCCCAGATGTATTGCTTGGTAAAAGATTGGCCTCCAATCAAACCTGAACAGGCTATGGAACTT
CTGGACTGTAATTACCCAGATCCTATGGTTCGAGGTTTTGCTGTTCGGTGCTTGGAAAAATATTTAACAG
ATGACAAACTTTCTCAGTATTTAATTCAGCTAGTACAGGTCCTAAAATATGAACAATATTTGGATAACTT
GCTTGTGAGATTTTTACTGAAGAAAGCATTGACTAATCAAAGGATTGGGCACTTTTTCTTTTGGCATTTA
AAATCTGAGATGCACAATAAAACAGTTAGCCAGAGGTTTGGCCTGCTTTTGGAGTCCTATTGTCGTGCAT
GTGGGATGTATTTGAAGCACCTGAATAGGCAAGTCGAGGCAATGGAAAAGCTCATTAACTTAACTGACAT
TCTCAAACAGGAGAAGAAGGATGAAACACAAAAGGTACAGATGAAGTTTTTAGTTGAGCAAATGAGGCGA
CCAGATTTCATGGATGCTCTACAGGGCTTTCTGTCTCCTCTAAACCCTGCTCATCAACTAGGAAACCTCA
GGCTTGAAGAGTGTCGAATTATGTCCTCTGCAAAAAGGCCACTGTGGTTGAATTGGGAGAACCCAGACAT
CATGTCAGAGTTACTGTTTCAGAACAATGAGATCATCTTTAAAAATGGGGATGATTTACGGCAAGATATG
CTAACACTTCAAATTATTCGTATTATGGAAAATATCTGGCAAAATCAAGGTCTTGATCTTCGAATGTTAC
CTTATGGTTGTCTGTCAATCGGTGACTGTGTGGGACTTATTGAGGTGGTGCGAAATTCTCACACTATTAT
GCAAATTCAGTGCAAAGGCGGCTTGAAAGGTGCACTGCAGTTCAACAGCCACACACTACATCAGTGGCTC
AAAGACAAGAACAAAGGAGAAATATATGATGCAGCCATTGACCTGTTTACACGTTCATGTGCTGGATACT
GTGTAGCTACCTTCATTTTGGGAATTGGAGATCGTCACAATAGTAACATCATGGTGAAAGACGATGGACA
ACTGTTTCATATAGATTTTGGACACTTTTTGGATCACAAGAAGAAAAAATTTGGTTATAAACGAGAACGT
GTGCCATTTGTTTTGACACAGGATTTCTTAATAGTGATTAGTAAAGGAGCCCAAGAATGCACAAAGACAA
GAGAATTTGAGAGGTTTCAGGAGATGTGTTACAAGGCTTATCTAGCTATTCGACAGCATGCCAATCTCTT
CATAAATCTTTTCTCAATGATGCTTGGCTCTGGAATGCCAGAACTACAATCTTTTGATGACATTGCATAC
ATTCGAAAGACCCTAGCCTTAGATAAAACTGAGCAAGAGGCTTTGGAGTATTTCATGAAACAAATGAATG
ATGCACATCATGGTGGCTGGACAACAAAAATGGATTGGATCTTCCACACAATTAAACAGCATGCATTGAA
CTAGAACCCAGCTTTCTTGTACAAAGTGGTGATATCCAATTAACCCTCACTAAAGGAAATTTGTGTTGAG
ATTTGTATAGCCCTATAGTGAGTCGTATTACCACCCAACTTTTCTATACAAAGTGGTTGATATCCAGCAC
AGTGGCGGCCGCTCGAGTCTAGAGGGCCCGCGGTTCGAAGGTAAGCCTATCCCTAACCCTCTCCTCGGTC
TCGATTCTACGCGTACCGGTTAGTAATGAGATCCCTCCCCCCCCCCTAACGTTACTGGCCGAAGCCGCTT
GGAATAAGGCCGGTGTGCGTTTGTCTATATGTTATTTTCCACCATATTGCCGTCTTTTGGCAATGTGAGG
GCCCGGAAACCTGGCCCTGTCTTCTTGACGAGCATTCCTAGGGGTCTTTCCCCTCTCGCCAAAGGAATGC
AAGGTCTGTTGAATGTCGTGAAGGAAGCAGTTCCTCTGGAAGCTTCTTGAAGACAAACAACGTCTGTAGC
GACCCTTTGCAGGCAGCGGAACCCCCCACCTGGCGACAGGTGCCTCTGCGGCCAAAAGCCACGTGTATAA
GATACACCTGCAAAGGCGGCACAACCCCAGTGCCACGTTGTGAGTTGGATAGTTGTGGAAAGAGTCAAAT
GGCTCTCCTCAAGCGTATTCAACAAGGGGCTGAAGGATGCCCAGAAGGTACCCCATTGTATGGGATCTGA
TCTGGGGCCTCGGTGCACATGCTTTACATGTGTTTAGTCGAGGTTAAAAAAACGTCTAGGCCCCCCGAAC
CACGGGGACGTGGTTTTCCTTTGAAAAACACGATGATAATATGGCCACACATATGGTGAGCAAGGGCGAG
GAGCTGTTCACCGGGGTGGTGCCCATCCTGGTCGAGCTGGACGGCGACGTAAACGGCCACAAGTTCAGCG
TGTCCGGCGAGGGCGAGGGCGATGCCACCTACGGCAAGCTGACCCTGAAGTTCATCTGCACCACCGGCAA
GCTGCCCGTGCCCTGGCCCACCCTCGTGACCACCCTGACCTACGGCGTGCAGTGCTTCAGCCGCTACCCC
GACCACATGAAGCAGCACGACTTCTTCAAGTCCGCCATGCCCGAAGGCTACGTCCAGGAGCGCACCATCT
TCTTCAAGGACGACGGCAACTACAAGACCCGCGCCGAGGTGAAGTTCGAGGGCGACACCCTGGTGAACCG
CATCGAGCTGAAGGGCATCGACTTCAAGGAGGACGGCAACATCCTGGGGCACAAGCTGGAGTACAACTAC
AACAGCCACAACGTCTATATCATGGCCGACAAGCAGAAGAACGGCATCAAGGTGAACTTCAAGATCCGCC
ACAACATCGAGGACGGCAGCGTGCAGCTCGCCGACCACTACCAGCAGAACACCCCCATCGGCGACGGCCC
CGTGCTGCTGCCCGACAACCACTACCTGAGCACCCAGTCCGCCCTGAGCAAAGACCCCAACGAGAAGCGC
GATCACATGGTCCTGCTGGAGTTCGTGACCGCCGCCGGGATCACTCTCGGCATGGACGAGCTGTACAAGT
AAATCGATAGATCCTAATCAACCTCTGGATTACAAAATTTGTGAAAGATTGACTGGTATTCTTAACTATG
TTGCTCCTTTTACGCTATGTGGATACGCTGCTTTAATGCCTTTGTATCATGCTATTGCTTCCCGTATGGC
TTTCATTTTCTCCTCCTTGTATAAATCCTGGTTGCTGTCTCTTTATGAGGAGTTGTGGCCCGTTGTCAGG
CAACGTGGCGTGGTGTGCACTGTGTTTGCTGACGCAACCCCCACTGGTTGGGGCATTGCCACCACCTGTC
AGCTCCTTTCCGGGACTTTCGCTTTCCCCCTCCCTATTGCCACGGCGGAACTCATCGCCGCCTGCCTTGC
CCGCTGCTGGACAGGGGCTCGGCTGTTGGGCACTGACAATTCCGTGGTGTTGTCGGGGAAATCATCGTCC
TTTCCTTGGCTGCTCGCCTGTGTTGCCACCTGGATTCTGCGCGGGACGTCCTTCTGCTACGTCCCTTCGG
CCCTCAATCCAGCGGACCTTCCTTCCCGCGGCCTGCTGCCGGCTCTGCGGCCTCTTCCGCGTCTTCGCCT
TCGCCCTCAGACGAGTCGGATCTCCCTTTGGGCCGCCTCCCCGCCTGAGATCCTTTAAGACCAATGACTT
ACAAGGCAGCTGTAGATCTTAGCCACTTTTTAAAAGAAAAGGGGGGACTGGAAGGGCTAATTCACTCCCA
ACGAAGACAAGATCTGCTTTTTGCTTGTACTGGGTCTCTCTGGTTAGACCAGATCTGAGCCTGGGAGCTC
TCTGGCTAACTAGGGAACCCACTGCTTAAGCCTCAATAAAGCTTGCCTTGAGTGCTTCAAGTAGTGTGTG
CCCGTCTGTTGTGTGACTCTGGTAACTAGAGATCCCTCAGACCCTTTTAGTCAGTGTGGAAAATCTCTAG
CAGTAGTAGTTCATGTCATCTTATTATTCAGTATTTATAACTTGCAAAGAAATGAATATCAGAGAGTGAG
AGGCCCGGGTTAATTAAGGAAAGGGCTAGATCATTCTTGAAGACGAAAGGGCCTCGTGATACGCCTATTT
TTATAGGTTAATGTCATGATAATAATGGTTTCTTAGACGTCAGGTGGCACTTTTCGGGGAAATGTGCGCG
GAACCCCTATTTGTTTATTTTTCTAAATACATTCAAATATGTATCCGCTCATGAGACAATAACCCTGATA
AATGCTTCAATAATATTGAAAAAGGAAGAGTATGAGTATTCAACATTTCCGTGTCGCCCTTATTCCCTTT
TTTGCGGCATTTTGCCTTCCTGTTTTTGCTCACCCAGAAACGCTGGTGAAAGTAAAAGATGCTGAAGATC
AGTTGGGTGCACGAGTGGGTTACATCGAACTGGATCTCAACAGCGGTAAGATCCTTGAGAGTTTTCGCCC
CGAAGAACGTTTTCCAATGATGAGCACTTTTAAAGTTCTGCTATGTGGCGCGGTATTATCCCGTGTTGAC
GCCGGGCAAGAGCAACTCGGTCGCCGCATACACTATTCTCAGAATGACTTGGTTGAGTACTCACCAGTCA
CAGAAAAGCATCTTACGGATGGCATGACAGTAAGAGAATTATGCAGTGCTGCCATAACCATGAGTGATAA
CACTGCGGCCAACTTACTTCTGACAACGATCGGAGGACCGAAGGAGCTAACCGCTTTTTTGCACAACATG
GGGGATCATGTAACTCGCCTTGATCGTTGGGAACCGGAGCTGAATGAAGCCATACCAAACGACGAGCGTG
ACACCACGATGCCTGTAGCAATGGCAACAACGTTGCGCAAACTATTAACTGGCGAACTACTTACTCTAGC
TTCCCGGCAACAATTAATAGACTGGATGGAGGCGGATAAAGTTGCAGGACCACTTCTGCGCTCGGCCCTT
CCGGCTGGCTGGTTTATTGCTGATAAATCTGGAGCCGGTGAGCGTGGGTCTCGCGGTATCATTGCAGCAC
TGGGGCCAGATGGTAAGCCCTCCCGTATCGTAGTTATCTACACGACGGGGAGTCAGGCAACTATGGATGA
ACGAAATAGACAGATCGCTGAGATAGGTGCCTCACTGATTAAGCATTGGTAACTGTCAGACCAAGTTTAC
TCATATATACTTTAGATTGATTTAAAACTTCATTTTTAATTTAAAAGGATCTAGGTGAAGATCCTTTTTG
ATAATCTCATGACCAAAATCCCTTAACGTGAGTTTTCGTTCCACTGAGCGTCAGACCCCGTAGAAAAGAT
CAAAGGATCTTCTTGAGATCCTTTTTTTCTGCGCGTAATCTGCTGCTTGCAAACAAAAAAACCACCGCTA
CCAGCGGTGGTTTGTTTGCCGGATCAAGAGCTACCAACTCTTTTTCCGAAGGTAACTGGCTTCAGCAGAG
CGCAGATACCAAATACTGTTCTTCTAGTGTAGCCGTAGTTAGGCCACCACTTCAAGAACTCTGTAGCACC
GCCTACATACCTCGCTCTGCTAATCCTGTTACCAGTGGCTGCTGCCAGTGGCGATAAGTCGTGTCTTACC
GGGTTGGACTCAAGACGATAGTTACCGGATAAGGCGCAGCGGTCGGGCTGAACGGGGGGTTCGTGCACAC
AGCCCAGCTTGGAGCGAACGACCTACACCGAACTGAGATACCTACAGCGTGAGCTATGAGAAAGCGCCAC
GCTTCCCGAAGGGAGAAAGGCGGACAGGTATCCGGTAAGCGGCAGGGTCGGAACAGGAGAGCGCACGAGG
GAGCTTCCAGGGGGAAACGCCTGGTATCTTTATAGTCCTGTCGGGTTTCGCCACCTCTGACTTGAGCGTC
GATTTTTGTGATGCTCGTCAGGGGGGCGGAGCCTATGGAAAAACGCCAGCAACGCGGCCTTTTTACGGTT
CCTGGCCTTTTGCTGGCCTTTTGCTCACATGTTCTTTCCTGCGTTATCCCCTGATTCTGTGGATAACCGT
ATTACCGCCTTTGAGTGAGCTGATACCGCTCGCCGCAGCCGAACGACCGAGCGCAGCGAGTCAGTGAGCG
AGGAAGCGGAAGAGCGCCCAATACGCAAACCGCCTCTCCCCGCGCGTTGGCCGATTCATTAATGCAGCAA
GCTCATGGCTGACTAATTTTTTTTATTTATGCAGAGGCCGAGGCCGCCTCGGCCTCTGAGCTATTCCAGA
AGTAGTGAGGAGGCTTTTTTGGAGGCCTAGGCTTTTGCAAAAAGCTCCCCGTGGCACGACAGGTTTCCCG
ACTGGAAAGCGGGCAGTGAGCGCAACGCAATTAATGTGAGTTAGCTCACTCATTAGGCACCCCAGGCTTT
ACACTTTATGCTTCCGGCTCGTATGTTGTGTGGAATTGTGAGCGGATAACAATTTCACACAGGAAACAGC
TATGACATGATTACGAATTTCACAAATAAAGCATTTTTTTCACTGCATTCTAGTTGTGGTTTGTCCAAAC
TCATCAATGTATCTTATCATGTCTGGATCAACTGGATAACTCAAGCTAACCAAAATCATCCCAAACTTCC
CACCCCATACCCTATTACCACTGCCAATTACCTGTGGTTTCATTTACTCTAAACCTGTGATTCCTCTGAA
TTATTTTCATTTTAAAGAAATTGTATTTGTTAAATATGTACTACAAACTTAGTAGT
Features (pLannotate 1.2.2; 30 found; start..end, strand, type, name):
    377..634     +  LTR            5' LTR (truncated): truncated 5' long terminal repeat (LTR) from HIV-1
    681..806     +  misc_feature   HIV-1 Ψ: packaging signal of human immunodeficiency virus type 1
    790..1128    +  CDS            HIV-1 gag (fragment): gag protein from human immunodeficiency virus 1; gag
   1303..1536    +  misc_feature   RRE: The Rev response element (RRE) of HIV-1 allows for Rev-dependent mRNA export from the nucleus to the cytoplasm.
   1913..2013    +  CDS            Rev (fragment): human immunodeficiency virus 1 (HIV-1) Rev protein; rev; enhances nuclear export of unspliced and incompletely spliced viral mRNAs
   2058..2175    +  misc_feature   cPPT/CTS: central polypurine tract and central termination sequence of HIV-1
   2223..3401    +  promoter       EF-1α promoter: strong constitutive promoter for human elongation factor EF-1α
   3422..3442    +  protein_bind   attB1: mutant version of attB; core recombination site for the Gateway® BP reaction BP Clonase™
   3448..6651    +  CDS            PIK3CA: PK3CA_HUMAN - Experimental evidence at protein level: Swiss-Prot protein existence level 1. Phosphoinositide-3-kinase (PI3K) phosphorylates phosphatidylinositol (PI) and its phosphorylated derivatives at position 3 of the inositol ring to produce 3-phosphoinositides (PubMed:15135396, PubMed:23936502, PubMed:28676499). Uses ATP and PtdIns(4,5)P2 (phosphatidylinositol 4,5-bisphosphate) to generate phosphatidylinositol 3,4,5-trisphosphate (PIP3) (PubMed:15135396, PubMed:28676499). PIP3 plays a key role by recruiting PH domain- containing proteins to the membrane, including AKT1 and PDPK1, activat
   6656..6680    -  protein_bind   attB2: mutant version of attB; recombination site for the Gateway® BP reaction BP Clonase™
   6688..6706    +  promoter       T3 promoter: promoter for bacteriophage T3 RNA polymerase
   6732..6750    -  promoter       T7 promoter: promoter for bacteriophage T7 RNA polymerase
   6756..6774    -  protein_bind   attB4 (fragment): mutant version of attB; core recombination site for the Gateway® BP reaction BP Clonase™
   6830..6871    +  CDS            V5 tag: epitope tag from simian virus 5
   6997..7459    +  misc_feature   IRES: internal ribosome entry site (IRES) of the encephalomyocarditis virus (EMCV)
   7473..8192    +  CDS            EGFP: the original enhanced GFP (Yang et al., 1996) mammalian codon-optimized
   8206..8794    +  misc_feature   WPRE: woodchuck hepatitis virus posttranscriptional regulatory element
   8802..8867    +  CDS            nef (fragment): NEF_HV1Z2 - Experimental evidence at protein level: Swiss-Prot protein existence level 1. Extracellular Nef protein targets CD4(+) T-lymphocytes for apoptosis by interacting with CXCR4 surface receptors. From Human immunodeficiency virus type 1 group M subtype D (isolate Z2/CDC-Z34) (HIV-1).
   8869..9102    +  LTR            3' LTR (ΔU3): self-inactivating 3' long terminal repeat (LTR) from HIV-1
   9307..9411    +  promoter       AmpR promoter: bla
   9412..10272   +  CDS            AmpR: β-lactamase; bla; confers resistance to ampicillin, carbenicillin, and related antibiotics
  10443..11031   +  rep_origin     ori: high-copy-number ColE1/pMB1/pBR322/pUC origin of replication
  11214..11268   +  CDS            lacI (fragment): lac repressor; lacI; The lac repressor binds to the lac operator to inhibit transcription in E. coli. This inhibition can be relieved by adding lactose or isopropyl-β-D-thiogalactopyranoside (IPTG).
  11274..11367   +  rep_origin     SV40 ori (fragment): SV40 origin of replication
  11392..11429   +  CDS            lacI (fragment): lac repressor; lacI; The lac repressor binds to the lac operator to inhibit transcription in E. coli. This inhibition can be relieved by adding lactose or isopropyl-β-D-thiogalactopyranoside (IPTG).
  11442..11463   +  protein_bind   CAP binding site: CAP binding activates transcription in the presence of cAMP. E. coli catabolite activator protein
  11478..11508   +  promoter       lac promoter: promoter for the E. coli lac operon
  11512..11534   +  protein_bind   lac operator (fragment): The lac repressor binds to the lac operator to inhibit transcription in E. coli. This inhibition can be relieved by adding lactose or isopropyl-β-D-thiogalactopyranoside (IPTG). lac repressor encoded by lacI
  11566..11649   +  polyA_signal   SV40 poly(A) signal (fragment): SV40 polyadenylation signal
  11816..329     +  CDS            nef (fragment) (across the origin): NEF_HV1BR - Experimental evidence at protein level: Swiss-Prot protein existence level 1. Extracellular Nef protein targets CD4(+) T-lymphocytes for apoptosis by interacting with CXCR4 surface receptors (PubMed:14990729). From Human immunodeficiency virus type 1 group M subtype B (isolate BRU/LAI) (HIV-1).
