[The description below was written by a language model from this plasmid's Addgene catalogue record and pLannotate feature annotations shown in this document.]
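Description:
pHAGE-PIK3CA-R88Q is an 11.8 kb HIV-1-based lentiviral expression plasmid built on the pHAGE backbone for delivering a mutant form of human PIK3CA, the p110α catalytic subunit of phosphoinositide 3-kinase, into mammalian cells. It is propagated in E. coli from a high-copy ColE1/pUC-type origin under ampicillin selection (AmpR, β-lactamase). The viral portion runs from a truncated 5' LTR through the Ψ packaging signal (extending into a gag fragment), the Rev response element for Rev-dependent nuclear export of the genomic RNA, and the cPPT/CTS, and ends in a ΔU3 self-inactivating 3' LTR. This layout means that viral proteins must be supplied in trans for packaging and that the integrated provirus lacks LTR promoter activity.

Between the LTRs, the constitutive human EF-1α promoter drives the PIK3CA open reading frame carrying the R88Q substitution. The insert is flanked by attB1 and attB2 sites, consistent with its recorded introduction by Gateway recombination. Downstream lie short T3 and T7 promoter sequences, an attB4 fragment and a V5 epitope tag. The record does not indicate whether the V5 tag is translated in frame with PIK3CA, so a tagged product should not be assumed. An EMCV IRES followed by EGFP allows the same transcript to produce a fluorescent marker for identifying or sorting transduced cells, and a WPRE enhances transcript expression. No mammalian drug-resistance marker is annotated.

The plasmid is intended for stable lentiviral expression of the PIK3CA R88Q variant and was deposited in connection with a systematic effort to functionally annotate somatic mutations found in cancer.
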