Addgene plasmid #116538: pHAGE-PIK3CA-R88Q
Purpose: Lentiviral expression of PIK3CA R88Q
Depositing lab: Gordon Mills & Kenneth Scott. Depositing organization: Baylor College of Medicine. Publication: Systematic Functional Annotation of Somatic Mutations in Cancer. Ng PK, Li J, Jeong KJ, Shao S, Chen H, Tsang YH, Sengupta S, Wang Z, Bhavana VH, Tran R, Soewito S, Minussi DC, Moreno D, Kong K, Dogruluk T, Lu H, Gao J, Tokheim C, Zhou DC, Johnson AM, Zeng J, Ip CKM, Ju Z, Wester M, Yu S, Li Y, Vellano CP, Schultz N, Karchin R, Ding L, Lu Y, Cheung LWT, Chen K, Shaw KR, Meric-Bernstam F, Scott KL, Yi S, Sahni N, Liang H, Mills GB. Cancer Cell. 2018 Mar 12;33(3):450-462.e10. doi: 10.1016/j.ccell.2018.01.021. PubMed 29533785.
Backbone
  Vector backbone: pHAGE
  Vector type: Lentiviral
Growth in bacteria
  Bacterial resistance: Ampicillin, 100 μg/mL
  Growth temperature: 37°C
  Growth strain: Stbl3
  Copy number: High Copy
Gene/Insert
  Gene/Insert name: PIK3CA
  Species: H. sapiens (human)
  Mutation: R88Q
  Entrez Gene: PIK3CA (a.k.a. CCM4, CLAPO, CLOVE, CWS5, HMH, MCAP, MCM, MCMTC, PI3K, PI3K-alpha, p110-alpha)
  Cloning method: Gateway Cloning
Terms and licenses: Academic/Nonprofit Terms; Industry Terms: Not Available to Industry
How to cite: pHAGE-PIK3CA-R88Q was a gift from Gordon Mills & Kenneth Scott (Addgene plasmid # 116538 ; http://n2t.net/addgene:116538 ; RRID:Addgene_116538)
