>Addgene plasmid #116538 | pHAGE-PIK3CA-R88Q | depositor partial sequence | sequence record 219412 | insert
ATGCCTCCACGACCATCATCAGGTGAACTGTGGGGCATCCACTTGATGCCCCCAAGAATCCTAGTAGAAT
GTTTACTACCAAATGGAATGATAGTGACTTTAGAATGCCTCCGTGAGGCTACATTAATAACCATAAAGCA
TGAACTATTTAAAGAAGCAAGAAAATACCCCCTCCATCAACTTCTTCAAGATGAATCTTCTTACATTTTC
GTAAGTGTTACTCAAGAAGCAGAAAGGGAAGAATTTTTTGATGAAACAAGACAACTTTGTGACCTTCGGC
TTTTTCAACCCTTTTTAAAAGTAATTGAACCAGTAGGCAACCGTGAAGAAAAGATCCTCAATCGAGAAAT
TGGTTTTGCTATCGGCATGCCAGTGTGTGAATTTGATATGGTTAAAGATCCAGAAGTACAGGACTTCCGA
AGAAATATTCTGAACGTTTGTAAAGAAGCTGTGGATCTTAGGGACCTCAATTCACCTCATAGTAGAGCAA
TGTATGTCTATCCTCCAAATGTAGAATCTTCACCAGAATTGCCAAAGCACATATATAATAAATTAGATAA
AGGGCAAATAATAGTGGTGATCTGGGTAATAGTTTCTCCAAATAATGACAAGCAGAAGTATACTCTGAAA
ATCAACCATGACTGTGTACCAGAACAAGTAATTGCTGAAGCAATCAGGAAAAAAACTCGAAGTATGTTGC
TATCCTCTGAACAACTAAAACTCTGTGTTTTAGAATATCAGGGCAAGTATATTTTAAAAGTGTGTGGATG
TGATGAATACTTCCTAGAAAAATATCCTCTGAGTCAGTATAAGTATATAAGAAGCTGTATAATGCTTGGG
AGGATGCCCAATTTGATGTTGATGGCTAAAGAAAGCCTTTATTCTCAACTGCCAATGGACTGTTTTACAA
TGCCATCTTATTCCAGACGCATTTCCACAGCTACACCATATATGAATGGAGAAACATCTACAAAATCCCT
TTGGGTTATAAATAGTGCACTCAGAATAAAAATTCTTTGTGCAACCTACGTGAATGTAAATATTCGAGAC
ATTGATAAGATCTATGTTCGAACAGGTATCTACCATGGAGGAGAACCCTTATGTGACAATGTGAACACTC
AAAGAGTACCTTGTTCCAATCCCAGGTGGAATGAATGGCTGAATTATGATATATACATTCCTGATCTTCC
TCGTGCTGCTCGACTTTGCCTTTCCATTTGCTCTGTTAAAGGCCGAAAGGGTGCTAAAGAGGAACACTGT
CCATTGGCATGGGGAAATATAAACTTGTTTGATTACACAGACACTCTAGTATCTGGAAAAATGGCTTTGA
ATCTTTGGCCAGTACCTCATGGATTAGAAGATTTGCTGAACCCTATTGGTGTTACTGGATCAAATCCAAA
TAAAGAAACTCCATGCTTAGAGTTGGAGTTTGACTGGTTCAGCAGTGTGGTAAAGTTCCCAGATATGTCA
GTGATTGAAGAGCATGCCAATTGGTCTGTATCCCGAGAAGCAGGATTTAGCTATTCCCACGCAGGACTGA
GTAACAGACTAGCTAGAGACAATGAATTAAGGGAAAATGACAAAGAACAGCTCAAAGCAATTTCTACACG
AGATCCTCTCTCTGAAATCACTGAGCAGGAGAAAGATTTTCTATGGAGTCACAGACACTATTGTGTAACT
ATCCCCGAAATTCTACCCAAATTGCTTCTGTCTGTTAAATGGAATTCTAGAGATGAAGTAGCCCAGATGT
ATTGCTTGGTAAAAGATTGGCCTCCAATCAAACCTGAACAGGCTATGGAACTTCTGGACTGTAATTACCC
AGATCCTATGGTTCGAGGTTTTGCTGTTCGGTGCTTGGAAAAATATTTAACAGATGACAAACTTTCTCAG
TATTTAATTCAGCTAGTACAGGTCCTAAAATATGAACAATATTTGGATAACTTGCTTGTGAGATTTTTAC
TGAAGAAAGCATTGACTAATCAAAGGATTGGGCACTTTTTCTTTTGGCATTTAAAATCTGAGATGCACAA
TAAAACAGTTAGCCAGAGGTTTGGCCTGCTTTTGGAGTCCTATTGTCGTGCATGTGGGATGTATTTGAAG
CACCTGAATAGGCAAGTCGAGGCAATGGAAAAGCTCATTAACTTAACTGACATTCTCAAACAGGAGAAGA
AGGATGAAACACAAAAGGTACAGATGAAGTTTTTAGTTGAGCAAATGAGGCGACCAGATTTCATGGATGC
TCTACAGGGCTTTCTGTCTCCTCTAAACCCTGCTCATCAACTAGGAAACCTCAGGCTTGAAGAGTGTCGA
ATTATGTCCTCTGCAAAAAGGCCACTGTGGTTGAATTGGGAGAACCCAGACATCATGTCAGAGTTACTGT
TTCAGAACAATGAGATCATCTTTAAAAATGGGGATGATTTACGGCAAGATATGCTAACACTTCAAATTAT
TCGTATTATGGAAAATATCTGGCAAAATCAAGGTCTTGATCTTCGAATGTTACCTTATGGTTGTCTGTCA
ATCGGTGACTGTGTGGGACTTATTGAGGTGGTGCGAAATTCTCACACTATTATGCAAATTCAGTGCAAAG
GCGGCTTGAAAGGTGCACTGCAGTTCAACAGCCACACACTACATCAGTGGCTCAAAGACAAGAACAAAGG
AGAAATATATGATGCAGCCATTGACCTGTTTACACGTTCATGTGCTGGATACTGTGTAGCTACCTTCATT
TTGGGAATTGGAGATCGTCACAATAGTAACATCATGGTGAAAGACGATGGACAACTGTTTCATATAGATT
TTGGACACTTTTTGGATCACAAGAAGAAAAAATTTGGTTATAAACGAGAACGTGTGCCATTTGTTTTGAC
ACAGGATTTCTTAATAGTGATTAGTAAAGGAGCCCAAGAATGCACAAAGACAAGAGAATTTGAGAGGTTT
CAGGAGATGTGTTACAAGGCTTATCTAGCTATTCGACAGCATGCCAATCTCTTCATAAATCTTTTCTCAA
TGATGCTTGGCTCTGGAATGCCAGAACTACAATCTTTTGATGACATTGCATACATTCGAAAGACCCTAGC
CTTAGATAAAACTGAGCAAGAGGCTTTGGAGTATTTCATGAAACAAATGAATGATGCACATCATGGTGGC
TGGACAACAAAAATGGATTGGATCTTCCACACAATTAAACAGCATGCATTGAACTGA
